Addgene plasmid #134989: pLKO5-SgHottip-GFP-CRISPRi
Purpose: dCas9-mediated inactivation of HOTTIP in mammalian cells
Depositing lab: Suming Huang. Depositing organization: Pennsylvania State University, College of Medicine. Publication: HOTTIP lncRNA Promotes Hematopoietic Stem Cell Self-Renewal Leading to AML-like Disease in Mice. Luo H, Zhu G, Xu J, Lai Q, Yan B, Guo Y, Fung TK, Zeisig BB, Cui Y, Zha J, Cogle C, Wang F, Xu B, Yang FC, Li W, So CWE, Qiu Y, Xu M, Huang S. Cancer Cell. 2019 Dec 9;36(6):645-659.e8. doi: 10.1016/j.ccell.2019.10.011. Epub 2019 Nov 27. PubMed 31786140.
Backbone
  Vector backbone: pLKO5.sgRNA.EFS.GFP
  Backbone manufacturer: Benjamin Ebert LAB
  Backbone size w/o insert (bp): 7408
  Total vector size (bp): 7428
  Modifications to backbone: BsmBI cut for SgRNA insert
  Vector type: Mammalian Expression, Bacterial Expression, Lentiviral
  Selectable markers: GFP
Growth in bacteria
  Bacterial resistance: Ampicillin, 100 μg/mL
  Growth temperature: 37°C
  Growth strain: NEB Stable
  Copy number: High Copy
Gene/Insert
  Gene/Insert name: HOTTIP (alt name: HOXA-AS6)
  gRNA/shRNA sequence: GCGCGGGTCTGGGCCCCACT
  Species: H. sapiens (human)
  GenBank ID: NC_000007.14
  Entrez Gene: HOTTIP (a.k.a. HOXA-AS6, HOXA13-AS1, NCRNA00213)
  Promoter: U6
  Tag / fusion protein: GFP (N terminal on backbone)
  Cloning method: Unknown
  Sequencing primers: 5′ GACTATCATATGCTTACCGT
Terms and licenses: Academic/Nonprofit Terms; Industry Terms: Not Available to Industry
How to cite: pLKO5-SgHottip-GFP-CRISPRi was a gift from Suming Huang (Addgene plasmid # 134989 ; http://n2t.net/addgene:134989 ; RRID:Addgene_134989)
