[The description below was written by a language model from this plasmid's Addgene catalogue record and pLannotate feature annotations shown in this document.]
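Description:
pLKO5-SgHottip-GFP-CRISPRi is a third-generation-style, self-inactivating HIV-1 lentiviral vector built on the pLKO5.sgRNA.EFS.GFP backbone. It delivers a single guide RNA against the human long non-coding RNA HOTTIP (also called HOXA-AS6) for dCas9-mediated silencing in mammalian cells. In bacteria it is maintained through a high-copy ColE1/pUC origin with ampicillin resistance (β-lactamase). An f1 origin, an SV40 origin and leftover lac, T7 and T3 elements are carried over from the parental cloning backbone.

The viral portion starts with an RSV promoter fused to a truncated 5' LTR, which drives genomic RNA transcription in packaging cells. This is followed by the Ψ packaging signal with a gag fragment, the Rev response element, a cPPT/CTS, WPRE and a ΔU3 3' LTR that inactivates LTR promoter activity after integration. Two expression units lie between the LTRs. A human U6 Pol III promoter transcribes the HOTTIP-targeting spacer, cloned through BsmBI sites, fused to the Streptococcus pyogenes gRNA scaffold. An EF-1α core (EFS) promoter drives EGFP, which is the only mammalian marker, so transduced cells are identified or sorted by fluorescence rather than drug selection. The catalogue lists GFP as a tag, but the feature table shows it as a separately expressed reporter.

No Cas9 or dCas9 coding sequence is annotated, so the repressor, such as a dCas9 fusion, must be supplied from another construct for CRISPRi to work. The sequenced record is 7,410 nt, slightly shorter than the 7,428 bp listed in the catalogue. The associated work concerns HOTTIP function in hematopoietic stem cell self-renewal and leukemia.
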