Features (pLannotate 1.2.2; 27 found; start..end, strand, type, name):
      6..232     +  promoter       RSV promoter: Rous sarcoma virus enhancer/promoter
    233..413     +  LTR            5' LTR (truncated): truncated 5' long terminal repeat (LTR) from HIV-1
    460..585     +  misc_feature   HIV-1 Ψ: packaging signal of human immunodeficiency virus type 1
    569..932     +  CDS            HIV-1 gag (fragment): gag protein from human immunodeficiency virus 1; gag
   1078..1311    +  misc_feature   RRE: The Rev response element (RRE) of HIV-1 allows for Rev-dependent mRNA export from the nucleus to the cytoplasm.
   1688..1714    +  CDS            Rev (fragment): human immunodeficiency virus 1 (HIV-1) Rev protein; rev; enhances nuclear export of unspliced and incompletely spliced viral mRNAs
   1718..1958    +  promoter       U6 promoter: RNA polymerase III promoter for human U6 snRNA
   1987..2062    +  misc_RNA       gRNA scaffold: guide RNA scaffold for the Streptococcus pyogenes CRISPR/Cas9 system
   2110..2227    +  misc_feature   cPPT/CTS: central polypurine tract and central termination sequence of HIV-1
   2296..2507    +  promoter       EF-1α core promoter: core promoter for human elongation factor EF-1α
   2533..3252    +  CDS            EGFP: the original enhanced GFP (Yang et al., 1996) mammalian codon-optimized
   3268..3856    +  misc_feature   WPRE: woodchuck hepatitis virus posttranscriptional regulatory element
   3907..3926    +  misc_feature   cPPT/CTS (fragment): central polypurine tract and central termination sequence of HIV-1
   3928..4161    +  LTR            3' LTR (ΔU3): self-inactivating 3' long terminal repeat (LTR) from HIV-1
   4239..4360    +  polyA_signal   SV40 poly(A) signal: SV40 polyadenylation signal
   4400..4535    +  rep_origin     SV40 ori: SV40 origin of replication
   4556..4574    -  promoter       T7 promoter: promoter for bacteriophage T7 RNA polymerase
   4582..4737    +  CDS            lacZα (fragment): LacZα fragment of β-galactosidase; lacZ fragment
   4742..5170    +  rep_origin     f1 ori (sequence partly withheld): f1 bacteriophage origin of replication; arrow indicates direction of (+) strand synthesis
   5223..5327    +  promoter       AmpR promoter: bla
   5328..6188    +  CDS            AmpR: β-lactamase; bla; confers resistance to ampicillin, carbenicillin, and related antibiotics
   6359..6947    +  rep_origin     ori: high-copy-number ColE1/pMB1/pBR322/pUC origin of replication
   7130..7222    +  CDS            lacI (fragment): lac repressor; lacI; The lac repressor binds to the lac operator to inhibit transcription in E. coli. This inhibition can be relieved by adding lactose or isopropyl-β-D-thiogalactopyranoside (IPTG).
   7235..7256    +  protein_bind   CAP binding site: CAP binding activates transcription in the presence of cAMP. E. coli catabolite activator protein
   7271..7301    +  promoter       lac promoter: promoter for the E. coli lac operon
   7309..7325    +  protein_bind   lac operator: The lac repressor binds to the lac operator to inhibit transcription in E. coli. This inhibition can be relieved by adding lactose or isopropyl-β-D-thiogalactopyranoside (IPTG). lac repressor encoded by lacI
   7370..7388    +  promoter       T3 promoter: promoter for bacteriophage T3 RNA polymerase
>Addgene plasmid #134989 | pLKO5-SgHottip-GFP-CRISPRi | addgene full sequence | sequence record 267202 | Addgene NGS Result
CTTAATGTAGTCTTATGCAATACTCTTGTAGTCTTGCAACATGGTAACGATGAGTTAGCAACATGCCTTA
CAAGGAGAGAAAAAGCACCGTGCATGCCGATTGGTGGAAGTAAGGTGGTACGATCGTGCCTTATTAGGAA
GGCAACAGACGGGTCTGACATGGATTGGACGAACCACTGAATTGCCGCATTGCAGAGATATTGTATTTAA
GTGCCTAGCTCGATACATAAACGGGTCTCTCTGGTTAGACCAGATCTGAGCCTGGGAGCTCTCTGGCTAA
CTAGGGAACCCACTGCTTAAGCCTCAATAAAGCTTGCCTTGAGTGCTTCAAGTAGTGTGTGCCCGTCTGT
TGTGTGACTCTGGTAACTAGAGATCCCTCAGACCCTTTTAGTCAGTGTGGAAAATCTCTAGCAGTGGCGC
CCGAACAGGGACTTGAAAGCGAAAGGGAAACCAGAGGAGCTCTCTCGACGCAGGACTCGGCTTGCTGAAG
CGCGCACGGCAAGAGGCGAGGGGCGGCGACTGGTGAGTACGCCAAAAATTTTGACTAGCGGAGGCTAGAA
GGAGAGAGATGGGTGCGAGAGCGTCAGTATTAAGCGGGGGAGAATTAGATCGCGATGGGAAAAAATTCGG
TTAAGGCCAGGGGGAAAGAAAAAATATAAATTAAAACATATAGTATGGGCAAGCAGGGAGCTAGAACGAT
TCGCAGTTAATCCTGGCCTGTTAGAAACATCAGAAGGCTGTAGACAAATACTGGGACAGCTACAACCATC
CCTTCAGACAGGATCAGAAGAACTTAGATCATTATATAATACAGTAGCAACCCTCTATTGTGTGCATCAA
AGGATAGAGATAAAAGACACCAAGGAAGCTTTAGACAAGATAGAGGAAGAGCAAAACAAAAGTAAGACCA
CCGCACAGCAAGCGGCCGCTGATCTTCAGACCTGGAGGAGGAGATATGAGGGACAATTGGAGAAGTGAAT
TATATAAATATAAAGTAGTAAAAATTGAACCATTAGGAGTAGCACCCACCAAGGCAAAGAGAAGAGTGGT
GCAGAGAGAAAAAAGAGCAGTGGGAATAGGAGCTTTGTTCCTTGGGTTCTTGGGAGCAGCAGGAAGCACT
ATGGGCGCAGCGTCAATGACGCTGACGGTACAGGCCAGACAATTATTGTCTGGTATAGTGCAGCAGCAGA
ACAATTTGCTGAGGGCTATTGAGGCGCAACAGCATCTGTTGCAACTCACAGTCTGGGGCATCAAGCAGCT
CCAGGCAAGAATCCTGGCTGTGGAAAGATACCTAAAGGATCAACAGCTCCTGGGGATTTGGGGTTGCTCT
GGAAAACTCATTTGCACCACTGCTGTGCCTTGGAATGCTAGTTGGAGTAATAAATCTCTGGAACAGATTT
GGAATCACACGACCTGGATGGAGTGGGACAGAGAAATTAACAATTACACAAGCTTAATACACTCCTTAAT
TGAAGAATCGCAAAACCAGCAAGAAAAGAATGAACAAGAATTATTGGAATTAGATAAATGGGCAAGTTTG
TGGAATTGGTTTAACATAACAAATTGGCTGTGGTATATAAAATTATTCATAATGATAGTAGGAGGCTTGG
TAGGTTTAAGAATAGTTTTTGCTGTACTTTCTATAGTGAATAGAGTTAGGCAGGGATATTCACCATTATC
GTTTCAGACCCACCTCCCAACCCCGAGGGGACCCAGAGAGGGCCTATTTCCCATGATTCCTTCATATTTG
CATATACGATACAAGGCTGTTAGAGAGATAATTAGAATTAATTTGACTGTAAACACAAAGATATTAGTAC
AAAATACGTGACGTAGAAAGTAATAATTTCTTGGGTAGTTTGCAGTTTTAAAATTATGTTTTAAAATGGA
CTATCATATGCTTACCGTAACTTGAAAGTATTTCGATTTCTTGGCTTTATATATCTTGTGGAAAGGACGA
AACACCGCGCGGGTCTGGGCCCCACTGTTTTAGAGCTAGAAATAGCAAGTTAAAATAAGGCTAGTCCGTT
ATCAACTTGAAAAAGTGGCACCGAGTCGGTGCTTTTTTGAATTCTAGATCTTGAGACAAATGGCAGTATT
CATCCACAATTTTAAAAGAAAAGGGGGGATTGGGGGGTACAGTGCAGGGGAAAGAATAGTAGACATAATA
GCAACAGACATACAAACTAAAGAATTACAAAAACAAATTACAAAAATTCAAAATTTTCGGGTTTATTACA
GGGACAGCAGAGATCCACTTTGGCGCCGGCTCGAGTGGCTCCGGTGCCCGTCAGTGGGCAGAGCGCACAT
CGCCCACAGTCCCCGAGAAGTTGGGGGGAGGGGTCGGCAATTGAACCGGTGCCTAGAGAAGGTGGCGCGG
GGTAAACTGGGAAAGTGATGTCGTGTACTGGCTCCGCCTTTTTCCCGAGGGTGGGGGAGAACCGTATATA
AGTGCAGTAGTCGCCGTGAACGTTCTTTTTCGCAACGGGTTTGCCGCCAGAACACAGGTGTCGTGACGCG
GGATCCGCCACCATGGTGAGCAAGGGCGAGGAGCTGTTCACCGGGGTGGTGCCCATCCTGGTCGAGCTGG
ACGGCGACGTAAACGGCCACAAGTTCAGCGTGTCCGGCGAGGGCGAGGGCGATGCCACCTACGGCAAGCT
GACCCTGAAGTTCATCTGCACCACCGGCAAGCTGCCCGTGCCCTGGCCCACCCTCGTGACCACCCTGACC
TACGGCGTGCAGTGCTTCAGCCGCTACCCCGACCACATGAAGCAGCACGACTTCTTCAAGTCCGCCATGC
CCGAAGGCTACGTCCAGGAGCGCACCATCTTCTTCAAGGACGACGGCAACTACAAGACCCGCGCCGAGGT
GAAGTTCGAGGGCGACACCCTGGTGAACCGCATCGAGCTGAAGGGCATCGACTTCAAGGAGGACGGCAAC
ATCCTGGGGCACAAGCTGGAGTACAACTACAACAGCCACAACGTCTATATCATGGCCGACAAGCAGAAGA
ACGGCATCAAGGTGAACTTCAAGATCCGCCACAACATCGAGGACGGCAGCGTGCAGCTCGCCGACCACTA
CCAGCAGAACACCCCCATCGGCGACGGCCCCGTGCTGCTGCCCGACAACCACTACCTGAGCACCCAGTCC
GCCCTGAGCAAAGACCCCAACGAGAAGCGCGATCACATGGTCCTGCTGGAGTTCGTGACCGCCGCCGGGA
TCACTCTCGGCATGGACGAGCTGTACAAGTAAACGCGTTAAGTCGACAATCAACCTCTGGATTACAAAAT
TTGTGAAAGATTGACTGGTATTCTTAACTATGTTGCTCCTTTTACGCTATGTGGATACGCTGCTTTAATG
CCTTTGTATCATGCTATTGCTTCCCGTATGGCTTTCATTTTCTCCTCCTTGTATAAATCCTGGTTGCTGT
CTCTTTATGAGGAGTTGTGGCCCGTTGTCAGGCAACGTGGCGTGGTGTGCACTGTGTTTGCTGACGCAAC
CCCCACTGGTTGGGGCATTGCCACCACCTGTCAGCTCCTTTCCGGGACTTTCGCTTTCCCCCTCCCTATT
GCCACGGCGGAACTCATCGCCGCCTGCCTTGCCCGCTGCTGGACAGGGGCTCGGCTGTTGGGCACTGACA
ATTCCGTGGTGTTGTCGGGGAAATCATCGTCCTTTCCTTGGCTGCTCGCCTGTGTTGCCACCTGGATTCT
GCGCGGGACGTCCTTCTGCTACGTCCCTTCGGCCCTCAATCCAGCGGACCTTCCTTCCCGCGGCCTGCTG
CCGGCTCTGCGGCCTCTTCCGCGTCTTCGCCTTCGCCCTCAGACGAGTCGGATCTCCCTTTGGGCCGCCT
CCCCGCGTCGACTTTAAGACCAATGACTTACAAGGCAGCTGTAGATCTTAGCCACTTTTTAAAAGAAAAG
GGGGGACTGGAAGGGCTAATTCACTCCCAACGAAGACAAGATCTGCTTTTTGCTTGTACTGGGTCTCTCT
GGTTAGACCAGATCTGAGCCTGGGAGCTCTCTGGCTAACTAGGGAACCCACTGCTTAAGCCTCAATAAAG
CTTGCCTTGAGTGCTTCAAGTAGTGTGTGCCCGTCTGTTGTGTGACTCTGGTAACTAGAGATCCCTCAGA
CCCTTTTAGTCAGTGTGGAAAATCTCTAGCAGTACGTATAGTAGTTCATGTCATCTTATTATTCAGTATT
TATAACTTGCAAAGAAATGAATATCAGAGAGTGAGAGGAACTTGTTTATTGCAGCTTATAATGGTTACAA
ATAAAGCAATAGCATCACAAATTTCACAAATAAAGCATTTTTTTCACTGCATTCTAGTTGTGGTTTGTCC
AAACTCATCAATGTATCTTATCATGTCTGGCTCTAGCTATCCCGCCCCTAACTCCGCCCATCCCGCCCCT
AACTCCGCCCAGTTCCGCCCATTCTCCGCCCCATGGCTGACTAATTTTTTTTATTTATGCAGAGGCCGAG
GCCGCCTCGGCCTCTGAGCTATTCCAGAAGTAGTGAGGAGGCTTTTTTGGAGGCCTAGGGACGTACCCAA
TTCGCCCTATAGTGAGTCGTATTACGCGCGCTCACTGGCCGTCGTTTTACAACGTCGTGACTGGGAAAAC
CCTGGCGTTACCCAACTTAATCGCCTTGCAGCACATCCCCCTTTCGCCAGCTGGCGTAATAGCGAAGAGG
CCCGCACCGATCGCCCTTCCCAACAGTTGCGCAGCCTGAATGGCGAATGGG
[124 nt withheld, positions 4742-4865]
C
[91 nt withheld, positions 4867-4957]
A
[49 nt withheld, positions 4959-5007]
CCTTTGACGTTGGAGTCCACGTTCTTT
[37 nt withheld, positions 5035-5071]
ACCCTATCTCGGTCTATTCTTTTGATTTATAAGGGATTTTGCCGATTTCGGCCTATTGGTTAAAAAATGA
GCTGATTTAACAAAAATTTAACGCGAATTTTAACAAAATATTAACGCTTACAATTTAGGTGGCACTTTTC
GGGGAAATGTGCGCGGAACCCCTATTTGTTTATTTTTCTAAATACATTCAAATATGTATCCGCTCATGAG
ACAATAACCCTGATAAATGCTTCAATAATATTGAAAAAGGAAGAGTATGAGTATTCAACATTTCCGTGTC
GCCCTTATTCCCTTTTTTGCGGCATTTTGCCTTCCTGTTTTTGCTCACCCAGAAACGCTGGTGAAAGTAA
AAGATGCTGAAGATCAGTTGGGTGCACGAGTGGGTTACATCGAACTGGATCTCAACAGCGGTAAGATCCT
TGAGAGTTTTCGCCCCGAAGAACGTTTTCCAATGATGAGCACTTTTAAAGTTCTGCTATGTGGCGCGGTA
TTATCCCGTATTGACGCCGGGCAAGAGCAACTCGGTCGCCGCATACACTATTCTCAGAATGACTTGGTTG
AGTACTCACCAGTCACAGAAAAGCATCTTACGGATGGCATGACAGTAAGAGAATTATGCAGTGCTGCCAT
AACCATGAGTGATAACACTGCGGCCAACTTACTTCTGACAACGATCGGAGGACCGAAGGAGCTAACCGCT
TTTTTGCACAACATGGGGGATCATGTAACTCGCCTTGATCGTTGGGAACCGGAGCTGAATGAAGCCATAC
CAAACGACGAGCGTGACACCACGATGCCTGTAGCAATGGCAACAACGTTGCGCAAACTATTAACTGGCGA
ACTACTTACTCTAGCTTCCCGGCAACAATTAATAGACTGGATGGAGGCGGATAAAGTTGCAGGACCACTT
CTGCGCTCGGCCCTTCCGGCTGGCTGGTTTATTGCTGATAAATCTGGAGCCGGTGAGCGTGGGTCTCGCG
GTATCATTGCAGCACTGGGGCCAGATGGTAAGCCCTCCCGTATCGTAGTTATCTACACGACGGGGAGTCA
GGCAACTATGGATGAACGAAATAGACAGATCGCTGAGATAGGTGCCTCACTGATTAAGCATTGGTAACTG
TCAGACCAAGTTTACTCATATATACTTTAGATTGATTTAAAACTTCATTTTTAATTTAAAAGGATCTAGG
TGAAGATCCTTTTTGATAATCTCATGACCAAAATCCCTTAACGTGAGTTTTCGTTCCACTGAGCGTCAGA
CCCCGTAGAAAAGATCAAAGGATCTTCTTGAGATCCTTTTTTTCTGCGCGTAATCTGCTGCTTGCAAACA
AAAAAACCACCGCTACCAGCGGTGGTTTGTTTGCCGGATCAAGAGCTACCAACTCTTTTTCCGAAGGTAA
CTGGCTTCAGCAGAGCGCAGATACCAAATACTGTTCTTCTAGTGTAGCCGTAGTTAGGCCACCACTTCAA
GAACTCTGTAGCACCGCCTACATACCTCGCTCTGCTAATCCTGTTACCAGTGGCTGCTGCCAGTGGCGAT
AAGTCGTGTCTTACCGGGTTGGACTCAAGACGATAGTTACCGGATAAGGCGCAGCGGTCGGGCTGAACGG
GGGGTTCGTGCACACAGCCCAGCTTGGAGCGAACGACCTACACCGAACTGAGATACCTACAGCGTGAGCT
ATGAGAAAGCGCCACGCTTCCCGAAGGGAGAAAGGCGGACAGGTATCCGGTAAGCGGCAGGGTCGGAACA
GGAGAGCGCACGAGGGAGCTTCCAGGGGGAAACGCCTGGTATCTTTATAGTCCTGTCGGGTTTCGCCACC
TCTGACTTGAGCGTCGATTTTTGTGATGCTCGTCAGGGGGGCGGAGCCTATGGAAAAACGCCAGCAACGC
GGCCTTTTTACGGTTCCTGGCCTTTTGCTGGCCTTTTGCTCACATGTTCTTTCCTGCGTTATCCCCTGAT
TCTGTGGATAACCGTATTACCGCCTTTGAGTGAGCTGATACCGCTCGCCGCAGCCGAACGACCGAGCGCA
GCGAGTCAGTGAGCGAGGAAGCGGAAGAGCGCCCAATACGCAAACCGCCTCTCCCCGCGCGTTGGCCGAT
TCATTAATGCAGCTGGCACGACAGGTTTCCCGACTGGAAAGCGGGCAGTGAGCGCAACGCAATTAATGTG
AGTTAGCTCACTCATTAGGCACCCCAGGCTTTACACTTTATGCTTCCGGCTCGTATGTTGTGTGGAATTG
TGAGCGGATAACAATTTCACACAGGAAACAGCTATGACCATGATTACGCCAAGCGCGCAATTAACCCTCA
CTAAAGGGAACAAAAGCTGGAGCTGCAAG
